>Addgene plasmid #14382 | pAG413GPD-ccdB-Cerulean | depositor full sequence | sequence record 8045 | Author sequence
GACGAAAGGGCCTCGTGATACGCCTATTTTTATAGGTTAATGTCATGATAATAATGGTTTCTTAGGACGG
ATCGCTTGCCTGTAACTTACACGCGCCTCGTATCTTTTAATGATGGAATAATTTGGGAATTTACTCTGTG
TTTATTTATTTTTATGTTTTGTATTTGGATTTTAGAAAGTAAATAAAGAAGGTAGAAGAGTTACGGAATG
AAGAAAAAAAAATAAACAAAGGTTTAAAAAATTTCAACAAAAAGCGTACTTTACATATATATTTATTAGA
CAAGAAAAGCAGATTAAATAGATATACATTCGATTAACGATAAGTAAAATGTAAAATCACAGGATTTTCG
TGTGTGGTCTTCTACACAGACAAGATGAAACAATTCGGCATTAATACCTGAGAGCAGGAAGAGCAAGATA
AAAGGTAGTATTTGTTGGCGATCCCCCTAGAGTCTTTTACATCTTCGGAAAACAAAAACTATTTTTTCTT
TAATTTCTTTTTTTACTTTCTATTTTTAATTTATATATTTATATTAAAAAATTTAAATTATAATTATTTT
TATAGCACGTGATGAAAAGGACCCAGGTGGCACTTTTCGGGGAAATGTGCGCGGAACCCCTATTTGTTTA
TTTTTCTAAATACATTCAAATATGTATCCGCTCATGAGACAATAACCCTGATAAATGCTTCAATAATATT
GAAAAAGGAAGAGTATGAGTATTCAACATTTCCGTGTCGCCCTTATTCCCTTTTTTGCGGCATTTTGCCT
TCCTGTTTTTGCTCACCCAGAAACGCTGGTGAAAGTAAAAGATGCTGAAGATCAGTTGGGTGCACGAGTG
GGTTACATCGAACTGGATCTCAACAGCGGTAAGATCCTTGAGAGTTTTCGCCCCGAAGAACGTTTTCCAA
TGATGAGCACTTTTAAAGTTCTGCTATGTGGCGCGGTATTATCCCGTATTGACGCCGGGCAAGAGCAACT
CGGTCGCCGCATACACTATTCTCAGAATGACTTGGTTGAGTACTCACCAGTCACAGAAAAGCATCTTACG
GATGGCATGACAGTAAGAGAATTATGCAGTGCTGCCATAACCATGAGTGATAACACTGCGGCCAACTTAC
TTCTGACAACGATCGGAGGACCGAAGGAGCTAACCGCTTTTTTGCACAACATGGGGGATCATGTAACTCG
CCTTGATCGTTGGGAACCGGAGCTGAATGAAGCCATACCAAACGACGAGCGTGACACCACGATGCCTGTA
GCAATGGCAACAACGTTGCGCAAACTATTAACTGGCGAACTACTTACTCTAGCTTCCCGGCAACAATTAA
TAGACTGGATGGAGGCGGATAAAGTTGCAGGACCACTTCTGCGCTCGGCCCTTCCGGCTGGCTGGTTTAT
TGCTGATAAATCTGGAGCCGGTGAGCGTGGGTCTCGCGGTATCATTGCAGCACTGGGGCCAGATGGTAAG
CCCTCCCGTATCGTAGTTATCTACACGACGGGGAGTCAGGCAACTATGGATGAACGAAATAGACAGATCG
CTGAGATAGGTGCCTCACTGATTAAGCATTGGTAACTGTCAGACCAAGTTTACTCATATATACTTTAGAT
TGATTTAAAACTTCATTTTTAATTTAAAAGGATCTAGGTGAAGATCCTTTTTGATAATCTCATGACCAAA
ATCCCTTAACGTGAGTTTTCGTTCCACTGAGCGTCAGACCCCGTAGAAAAGATCAAAGGATCTTCTTGAG
ATCCTTTTTTTCTGCGCGTAATCTGCTGCTTGCAAACAAAAAAACCACCGCTACCAGCGGTGGTTTGTTT
GCCGGATCAAGAGCTACCAACTCTTTTTCCGAAGGTAACTGGCTTCAGCAGAGCGCAGATACCAAATACT
GTCCTTCTAGTGTAGCCGTAGTTAGGCCACCACTTCAAGAACTCTGTAGCACCGCCTACATACCTCGCTC
TGCTAATCCTGTTACCAGTGGCTGCTGCCAGTGGCGATAAGTCGTGTCTTACCGGGTTGGACTCAAGACG
ATAGTTACCGGATAAGGCGCAGCGGTCGGGCTGAACGGGGGGTTCGTGCACACAGCCCAGCTTGGAGCGA
ACGACCTACACCGAACTGAGATACCTACAGCGTGAGCTATGAGAAAGCGCCACGCTTCCCGAAGGGAGAA
AGGCGGACAGGTATCCGGTAAGCGGCAGGGTCGGAACAGGAGAGCGCACGAGGGAGCTTCCAGGGGGAAA
CGCCTGGTATCTTTATAGTCCTGTCGGGTTTCGCCACCTCTGACTTGAGCGTCGATTTTTGTGATGCTCG
TCAGGGGGGCGGAGCCTATGGAAAAACGCCAGCAACGCGGCCTTTTTACGGTTCCTGGCCTTTTGCTGGC
CTTTTGCTCACATGTTCTTTCCTGCGTTATCCCCTGATTCTGTGGATAACCGTATTACCGCCTTTGAGTG
AGCTGATACCGCTCGCCGCAGCCGAACGACCGAGCGCAGCGAGTCAGTGAGCGAGGAAGCGGAAGAGCGC
CCAATACGCAAACCGCCTCTCCCCGCGCGTTGGCCGATTCATTAATGCAGCTGGCACGACAGGTTTCCCG
ACTGGAAAGCGGGCAGTGAGCGCAACGCAATTAATGTGAGTTACCTCACTCATTAGGCACCCCAGGCTTT
ACACTTTATGCTTCCGGCTCCTATGTTGTGTGGAATTGTGAGCGGATAACAATTTCACACAGGAAACAGC
TATGACCATGATTACGCCAAGCGCGCAATTAACCCTCACTAAAGGGAACAAAAGCTGGAGCTCTTCGAGT
TTATCATTATCAATACTCGCCATTTCAAAGAATACGTAAATAATTAATAGTAGTGATTTTCCTAACTTTA
TTTAGTCAAAAAATTAGCCTTTTAATTCTGCTGTAACCCGTACATGCCCAAAATAGGGGGCGGGTTACAC
AGAATATATAACACCGAAGGTGCCTGGGTGAACAGGTTTATTCCTGGCATCCACTAAATATAATGGAGCC
CGCTTTTTAAGCTGGCATCCAGAAAAAAAAAGAATCCCAGCACCAAAATATTGTTTTCTTCACCAACCAT
CAGTTCATAGGTCCATTCTCTTAGCGCAACTACAGAGAACAGGGGCACAAACAGGCAAAAAACGGGCACA
ACCTCAATGGAGTGATGCAACCTGCCTGGAGTAAATGATGACACAAGGCAATTGACCCACGCATGTATCT
ATCTCATTTTCTTACACCTTCTATTACCTTCTGCTCTCTCTGATTTGGAAAAAGCTGAAAAAAAAGGTTG
AAACCAGTTCCCTGAAATTATTCCCCTACTTGACTAATAAGTATATAAAGACGGTAGGTATTGATTGTAA
TTCTGTAAATCTATTTCTTAAACTTCTTAAATTCTACTTTTATAGTTAGTCTTTTTTTTAGTTTTAAAAC
ACCAGAACTTAGTTTCGACGGATTCTAGAACTAGTGGATCCCCCATCACAAGTTTGTACAAAAAAGCTGA
ACGAGAAACGTAAAATGATATAAATATCAATATATTAAATTAGATTTTGCATAAAAAACAGACTACATAA
TACTGTAAAACACAACATATCCAGTCACTATGGCGGCCGCATTAGGCACCCCAGGCTTTACACTTTATGC
TTCCGGCTCGTATAATGTGTGGATTTTGAGTTAGGATCCGTCGAGATTTTCAGGAGCTAAGGAAGCTAAA
ATGGAGAAAAAAATCACTGGATATACCACCGTTGATATATCCCAATGGCATCGTAAAGAACATTTTGAGG
CATTTCAGTCAGTTGCTCAATGTACCTATAACCAGACCGTTCAGCTGGATATTACGGCCTTTTTAAAGAC
CGTAAAGAAAAATAAGCACAAGTTTTATCCGGCCTTTATTCACATTCTTGCCCGCCTGATGAATGCTCAT
CCGGAATTCCGTATGGCAATGAAAGACGGTGAGCTGGTGATATGGGATAGTGTTCACCCTTGTTACACCG
TTTTCCATGAGCAAACTGAAACGTTTTCATCGCTCTGGAGTGAATACCACGACGATTTCCGGCAGTTTCT
ACACATATATTCGCAAGATGTGGCGTGTTACGGTGAAAACCTGGCCTATTTCCCTAAAGGGTTTATTGAG
AATATGTTTTTCGTCTCAGCCAATCCCTGGGTGAGTTTCACCAGTTTTGATTTAAACGTGGCCAATATGG
ACAACTTCTTCGCCCCCGTTTTCACCATGGGCAAATATTATACGCAAGGCGACAAGGTGCTGATGCCGCT
GGCGATTCAGGTTCATCATGCCGTCTGTGATGGCTTCCATGTCGGCAGAATGCTTAATGAATTACAACAG
TACTGCGATGAGTGGCAGGGCGGGGCGTAAACGCCGCGTGGATCCGGCTTACTAAAAGCCAGATAACAGT
ATGCGTATTTGCGCGCTGATTTTTGCGGTATAAGAATATATACTGATATGTATACCCGAAGTATGTCAAA
AAGAGGTATGCTATGAAGCAGCGTATTACAGTGACAGTTGACAGCGACAGCTATCAGTTGCTCAAGGCAT
ATATGATGTCAATATCTCCGGTCTGGTAAGCACAACCATGCAGAATGAAGCCCGTCGTCTGCGTGCCGAA
CGCTGGAAAGCGGAAAATCAGGAAGGGATGGCTGAGGTCGCCCGGTTTATTGAAATGAACGGCTCTTTTG
CTGACGAGAACAGGGGCTGGTGAAATGCAGTTTAAGGTTTACACCTATAAAAGAGAGAGCCGTTATCGTC
TGTTTGTGGATGTACAGAGTGATATTATTGACACGCCCGGGCGACGGATGGTGATCCCCCTGGCCAGTGC
ACGTCTGCTGTCAGATAAAGTCTCCCGTGAACTTTACCCGGTGGTGCATATCGGGGATGAAAGCTGGCGC
ATGATGACCACCGATATGGCCAGTGTGCCGGTCTCCGTTATCGGGGAAGAAGTGGCTGATCTCAGCCACC
GCGAAAATGACATCAAAAACGCCATTAACCTGATGTTCTGGGGAATATAAATGTCAGGCTCCCTTATACA
CAGCCAGTCTGCAGGTCGACCATAGTGACTGGATATGTTGTGTTTTACAGTATTATGTAGTCTGTTTTTT
ATGCAAAATCTAATTTAATATATTGATATTTATATCATTTTACGTTTCTCGTTCAGCTTTCTTGTACAAA
GTGGTGATGGGCTGCAGGAATTCGATATCAAGCTTAATGGTGAGCAAGGGCGAGGAGCTGTTCACCGGGG
TGGTGCCCATCCTGGTCGAGCTGGACGGCGACGTAAACGGCCACAAGTTCAGCGTGTCCGGCGAGGGCGA
GGGCGATGCCACCTACGGCAAGCTGACCCTGAAGTTCATCTGCACCACCGGCAAGCTGCCCGTGCCCTGG
CCCACCCTCGTGACCACCCTGACCTGGGGCGTGCAGTGCTTCGCCCGCTACCCCGACCACATGAAGCAGC
ACGACTTCTTCAAGTCCGCCATGCCCGAAGGCTACGTCCAGGAGCGCACCATCTTCTTCAAGGACGACGG
CAACTACAAGACCCGCGCCGAGGTGAAGTTCGAGGGCGACACCCTGGTGAACCGCATCGAGCTGAAGGGC
ATCGACTTCAAGGAGGACGGCAACATCCTGGGGCACAAGCTGGAGTACAACTACATCAGCGACAACGTCT
ATATCACCGCCGACAAGCAGAAGAACGGCATCAAGGCCAACTTCAAGATCCGCCACAACATCGAGGACGG
CAGCGTGCAGCTCGCCGACCACTACCAGCAGAACACCCCCATCGGCGACGGCCCCGTGCTGCTGCCCGAC
AACCACTACCTGAGCACCCAGTCCAAGCTGAGCAAAGACCCCAACGAGAAGCGCGATCACATGGTCCTGC
TGGAGTTCGTGACCGCCGCCGGGATCACTCTCGGCATGGACGAGCTGTACAAGTAACTCGAGTCATGTAA
TTAGTTATGTCACGCTTACATTCACGCCCTCCCCCCACATCCGCTCTAACCGAAAAGGAAGGAGTTAGAC
AACCTGAAGTCTAGGTCCCTATTTATTTTTTTATAGTTATGTTAGTATTAAGAACGTTATTTATATTTCA
AATTTTTCTTTTTTTTCTGTACAGACGCGTGTACGCATGTAACATTATACTGAAAACCTTGCTTGAGAAG
GTTTTGGGACGCTCGAAGGCTTTAATTTGCGGCCGGTACCCAATTCGCCCTATAGTGAGTCGTATTACGC
GCGCTCACTGGCCGTCGTTTTACAACGTCGTGACTGGGAAAACCCTGGCGTTACCCAACTTAATCGCCTT
GCAGCACATCCCCCTTTCGCCAGCTGGCGTAATAGCGAAGAGGCCCGCACCGATCGCCCTTCCCAACAGT
TGCGCAGCCTGAATGGCGAATGGCGCG
[124 nt withheld, positions 6398-6521]
C
[91 nt withheld, positions 6523-6613]
A
[49 nt withheld, positions 6615-6663]
CCTTTGACGTTGGAGTCCACGTTCTTT
[37 nt withheld, positions 6691-6727]
ACCCTATCTCGGTCTATTCTTTTGATTTATAAGGGATTTTGCCGATTTCGGCCTATTGGTTAAAAAATGA
GCTGATTTAACAAAAATTTAACGCGAATTTTAACAAAATATTAACGTTTACAATTTCCTGATGCGGTATT
TTCTCCTTACGCATCTGTGCGGTATTTCACACCGCATAGATCCGTCGAGTTCAAGAGAAAAAAAAAGAAA
AAGCAAAAAGAAAAAAGGAAAGCGCGCCTCGTTCAGAATGACACGTATAGAATGATGCATTACCTTGTCA
TCTTCAGTATCATACTGTTCGTATACATACTTACTGACATTCATAGGTATACATATATACACATGTATAT
ATATCGTATGCTGCAGCTTTAAATAATCGGTGTCACTACATAAGAACACCTTTGGTGGAGGGAACATCGT
TGGTACCATTGGGCGAGGTGGCTTCTCTTATGGCAACCGCAAGAGCCTTGAACGCACTCTCACTACGGTG
ATGATCATTCTTGCCTCGCAGACAATCAACGTGGAGGGTAATTCTGCTAGCCTCTGCAAAGCTTTCAAGA
AAATGCGGGATCATCTCGCAAGAGAGATCTCCTACTTTCTCCCTTTGCAAACCAAGTTCGACAACTGCGT
ACGGCCTGTTCGAAAGATCTACCACCGCTCTGGAAAGTGCCTCATCCAAAGGCGCAAATCCTGATCCAAA
CCTTTTTACTCCACGCGCCAGTAGGGCCTCTTTAAAAGCTTGACCGAGAGCAATCCCGCAGTCTTCAGTG
GTGTGATGGTCGTCTATGTGTAAGTCACCAATGCACTCAACGATTAGCGACCAGCCGGAATGCTTGGCCA
GAGCATGTATCATATGGTCCAGAAACCCTATACCTGTGTGGACGTTAATCACTTGCGATTGTGTGGCCTG
TTCTGCTACTGCTTCTGCCTCTTTTTCTGGGAAGATCGAGTGCTCTATCGCTAGGGGACCACCCTTTAAA
GAGATCGCAATCTGAATCTTGGTTTCATTTGTAATACGCTTTACTAGGGCTTTCTGCTCTGTCATCTTTG
CCTTCGTTTATCTTGCCTGCTCATTTTTTAGTATATTCTTCGAAGAAATCACATTACTTTATATAATGTA
TAATTCATTATGTGATAATGCCAATCGCTAAGAAAAAAAAAGAGTCATCCGCTAGGGGAAAAAAAAAAAT
GAAAATCATTACCGAGGCATAAAAAAATATAGAGTGTACTAGAGGAGGCCAAGAGTAATAGAAAAAGAAA
ATTGCGGGAAAGGACTGTGTTATGACTTCCCTGACTAATGCCGTGTTCAAACGATACCTGGCAGTGACTC
CTAGCGCTCACCAAGCTCTTAAAACGGGAATTTATGGTGCACTCTCAGTACAATCTGCTCTGATGCCGCA
TAGTTAAGCCAGCCCCGACACCCGCCAACACGCGCTGACGCGCCCTGACGGGCTTGTCTGCTCCCGGCAT
CCGCTTACAGACAAGCTGTGACCGTCTCCGGGAGCTGCATGTGTCAGAGGTTTTCACCGTCATCACCGAA
ACGCGCGA
Features (pLannotate 1.2.2; 30 found; start..end, strand, type, name):
     70..573     -  misc_feature   CEN/ARS: S. cerevisiae CEN6 centromere fused to an autonomously replicating sequence
    610..714     +  promoter       AmpR promoter: bla
    715..1575    +  CDS            AmpR: β-lactamase; bla; confers resistance to ampicillin, carbenicillin, and related antibiotics
   1746..2334    +  rep_origin     ori: high-copy-number ColE1/pMB1/pBR322/pUC origin of replication
   2517..2609    +  CDS            lacI (fragment): lac repressor; lacI; The lac repressor binds to the lac operator to inhibit transcription in E. coli. This inhibition can be relieved by adding lactose or isopropyl-β-D-thiogalactopyranoside (IPTG).
   2622..2643    +  protein_bind   CAP binding site: CAP binding activates transcription in the presence of cAMP. E. coli catabolite activator protein
   2658..2688    +  promoter       lac promoter: promoter for the E. coli lac operon
   2696..2712    +  protein_bind   lac operator: The lac repressor binds to the lac operator to inhibit transcription in E. coli. This inhibition can be relieved by adding lactose or isopropyl-β-D-thiogalactopyranoside (IPTG). lac repressor encoded by lacI
   2757..2775    +  promoter       T3 promoter: promoter for bacteriophage T3 RNA polymerase
   2804..3448    +  promoter       GAP promoter: S. cerevisiae TDH3; promoter for glyceraldehyde-3-phosphate dehydrogenase
   3454..3474    +  misc_feature   MCS (fragment): pBluescript multiple cloning site
   3478..3602    +  protein_bind   attR1: mutant version of attR; recombination site for the Gateway® LR reaction LR Clonase™
   3627..3657    +  promoter       lac UV5 promoter: E. coli lac promoter with an "up" mutation
   3681..3710    +  promoter       cat promoter (fragment): promoter of the E. coli cat gene encoding chloramphenicol acetyltransferase
   3711..4370    +  CDS            CmR: chloramphenicol acetyltransferase; cat; confers resistance to chloramphenicol
   4552..4710    +  CDS            ccdA (fragment): CCDA_ECO57 - Also known as H, letA. Experimental evidence at protein level: Swiss-Prot protein existence level 1. Antitoxin component of a type II toxin-antitoxin (TA) system which inhibits the post-segregational killing (PSK) of plasmid-free cells, also referred to as a plasmid addiction system. Binds to and blocks the activity of CcdB; will also remove bound CcdB protein from the CcdB-GyrA complex by forming a CcdA-CcdB complex, a process termed rejuvenation. Functions as a transcriptional corepressor for the ccdAB operon, repression also requires CcdB (By similarity). From Escherichia coli
   4715..5017    +  CDS            ccdB: CCDB_ECOLI - Also known as G, letB, letD. Experimental evidence at protein level: Swiss-Prot protein existence level 1. Toxic component of a type II toxin-antitoxin (TA) system, functioning in plasmid maintainence. Responsible for the post- segregational killing (PSK) of plasmid-free cells, also referred to as a plasmid addiction system. Half-life of over 2 hours. Cell killing by CcdB is accompanied by filamentation, defects in chromosome and plasmid segregation, defects in cell division, formation of anucleate cells, decreased DNA synthesis and plasmid loss. Interferes with the activity of DN
   5061..5185    -  protein_bind   attR2: mutant version of attR; recombination site for the Gateway® LR reaction LR Clonase™
   5189..5216    +  misc_feature   MCS (fragment): pBluescript multiple cloning site
   5217..5936    +  CDS            mCerulean: enhanced monomeric variant of CFP (Rizzo et al., 2004) mammalian codon-optimized
   5943..6190    +  terminator     CYC1 terminator: S. cerevisiae CYC1; transcription terminator for CYC1
   6209..6227    -  promoter       T7 promoter: promoter for bacteriophage T7 RNA polymerase
   6235..6390    +  CDS            lacZα (fragment): LacZα fragment of β-galactosidase; lacZ fragment
   6398..6853    +  rep_origin     f1 ori (sequence partly withheld): f1 bacteriophage origin of replication; arrow indicates direction of (+) strand synthesis
   6854..6905    -  misc_feature   bom (fragment): basis of mobility region from pBR322
   7113..7772    -  CDS            HIS3: imidazoleglycerol-phosphate dehydratase, required for histidine biosynthesis; S. cerevisiae HIS3; yeast auxotrophic marker
   7773..7959    -  promoter       HIS3 promoter: S. cerevisiae HIS3
   8009..8089    +  CDS            MRM1 (fragment): MRM1_YEAST - Also known as PET56 From Saccharomyces cerevisiae (strain ATCC 204508 / S288c) (Baker's yeast).
   8090..8139    -  misc_feature   bom (fragment): basis of mobility region from pBR322
   8241..1       -  CDS            rop (fragment) (across the origin): Rop protein, which maintains plasmids at low copy number; rop
