[The description below was written by a language model from this plasmid's Addgene catalogue record and pLannotate feature annotations shown in this document.]
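Description:
pAG413GPD-ccdB-Cerulean is an empty Gateway destination vector for protein expression in Saccharomyces cerevisiae, built on the pRS413 shuttle backbone. In yeast it is maintained as a low-copy centromeric plasmid through a CEN6/ARS element and is selected by histidine prototrophy using the HIS3 marker with its own promoter. In E. coli it replicates from a ColE1/pUC-type origin and carries ampicillin resistance on the backbone. An f1 origin and remnants of the pBluescript lac/lacZα region, with flanking T3 and T7 promoters, are also present.

The expression unit runs from the constitutive GPD (TDH3/GAP) promoter through a Gateway cassette to a Cerulean coding sequence and the CYC1 terminator. The cassette is bounded by attR1 and attR2 and contains a chloramphenicol resistance gene and the ccdB toxin gene. Because CcdB poisons gyrase in ordinary E. coli, the unrecombined vector has to be propagated in a ccdB-tolerant strain, where chloramphenicol helps retain the cassette. In an LR Clonase reaction with an entry clone, the segment between the att sites is replaced by the gene of interest. Loss of ccdB then allows recombinant plasmids to be recovered in standard strains, giving counter-selection against the parental vector. An insert lacking a stop codon and placed in frame is expressed with a C-terminal fusion to Cerulean, a monomeric cyan fluorescent protein.

The plasmid belongs to a suite of yeast Gateway vectors designed for high-throughput genetic analysis, and suits strong constitutive expression and live-cell visualisation of tagged proteins. The depositor notes that the full sequence is provided for reference only and may not match the plasmid exactly.
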