Addgene plasmid #14382: pAG413GPD-ccdB-Cerulean
Purpose: (Empty Backbone)
Depositing lab: Susan Lindquist. Depositing organization: Whitehead Institute for Biomedical Research. Publication: A suite of Gateway cloning vectors for high-throughput genetic analysis in Saccharomyces cerevisiae. Alberti S, Gitler AD, Lindquist S. Yeast. 2007 Oct . 24(10):913-9. 10.1002/yea.1502 PubMed 17583893.
Backbone
  Vector backbone: pRS413
  Vector type: Yeast Expression ; Gateway Destination
  Selectable markers: HIS3
Growth in bacteria
  Bacterial resistance: Chloramphenicol and Ampicillin, 25 & 100 μg/mL
  Growth temperature: 37°C
  Growth strain: ccdB Survival
  Growth instructions: DB3.1, ccdB Survival
  Copy number: Unknown
Gene/Insert
  Gene/Insert name: None
  Tag / fusion protein: Cerulean (C terminal on backbone)
  Cloning method: Gateway Cloning
  Sequencing primers: 5′ GPDPro_F
Terms and licenses: Academic/Nonprofit Terms; Industry Terms: Not Available to Industry
Depositor comments: Type of plasmid: CEN. This plasmid contains the Gateway technology from Invitrogen; Invitrogen requires purchasing of Gateway Clonase for carrying out the Gateway recombinational cloning reaction http://www.invitrogen.com Please note that the full plasmid sequence is provided as a reference only, and may not match the exact sequence of the plasmid.
How to cite: pAG413GPD-ccdB-Cerulean was a gift from Susan Lindquist (Addgene plasmid # 14382 ; http://n2t.net/addgene:14382 ; RRID:Addgene_14382)
