>Addgene plasmid #14382 | pAG413GPD-ccdB-Cerulean | addgene partial sequence | sequence record 21028 | 14382 with pRS_marker
TAGGAGTCACTGCCAGGTATCGTTTGAACACGGCATTAGTCAGGGAAGTCATAACACAGTCCTTTCCCGC
AATTTTCTTTTTCTATTACTCTTGGCCTCCTCTAGTACACTCTATATTTTTTTATGCCTCGGTAATGATT
TTCATTTTTTTTTTTCCACCTAGCGGATGACTCTTTTTTTTTCTTAGCGATTGGCATTATCACATAATGA
ATTATACATTATATAAAGTAATGTGATTTCTTCGAAGAATATACTAAAAAATGAGCAGGCAAGATAAACG
AAGGCAAAGATGACAGAGCAGAAAGCCCTAGTAAAGCGTATTACAAATGAAACCAAGATTCAGATTGCGA
TCTCTTTAAAGGGTGGTCCCCTAGCGATAGAGCACTCGATCTTCCCAGAAAAAGAGGCAGAAGCAGTAGC
AGAACAGGCCACACAATCGCAAGTGATTAACGTCCACACAGGTATAGGGTTTCTGGACCATATGATACAT
GCTCTGGCCAAGCATTCCGGCTGGTCGCTAATCGTTGAGTGCATTGGTGACTTACACATAGACGACCATC
ACACCACTGAAGACTGCGGGATTGCTCTCGGTCAAGCTTTTAAAGAGGCCCTAGGGGCCGTGCGTGGA
