>Addgene plasmid #14382 | pAG413GPD-ccdB-Cerulean | addgene partial sequence | sequence record 21029 | 14382 with GW5
TAAAGTGTAAAGCCTGGGGGTGCCTAATGCGGCCGCCATAGTGACTGGATATGTTGTGTTTTACAGTATT
ATGTAGTCTGTTTTTTATGCAAAATCTAATTTAATATATTGATATTTATATCATTTTACGTTTCTCGTTC
AGCTTTTTTGTACAAACTTGTGATGGGGGATCCACTAGTTCTAGAATCCGTCGAAACTAAGTTCTGGTGT
TTTAAAACTAAAAAAAAGACTAACTATAAAAGTAGAATTTAAGAAGTTTAAGAAATAGATTTACAGAATT
ACAATCAATACCTACCGTCTTTATATACTTATTAGTCAAGTAGGGGAATAATTTCAGGGAACTGGTTTCA
ACCTTTTTTTTCAGCTTTTTCCAAATCAGAGAGAGCAGAAGGTAATAGAAGGTGTAAGAAAATGAGATAG
ATACATGCGTGGGTCAATTGCCTTGTGTCATCATTTACTCCAGGCAGGTTGCATCACTCCATTGAGGTTG
TGCCCGTTTTTTGCCTGTTTGTGCCCCTGTTCTCTGTAGTTGCGCTAAAAGAATGGACCTATGAACTGAT
GGTTGGTGAAGAAAACAATATTTTGGTGCTGGGATTCTTTTTTTTTCTGGATGCCAGCTTAAAAAGCGGG
CTCCATTATATTTAGTGGA
