>Addgene plasmid #14382 | pAG413GPD-ccdB-Cerulean | addgene partial sequence | sequence record 21030 | 14382 with GW3
GAGAAGTGGCTGATCTCAGCCACCGCGAAAATGACATCAAAAACGCCATTAACCTGATGTTCTGGGGAAT
ATAAATGTCAGGCTCCCTTATACACAGCCAGTCTGCAGGTCGACCATAGTGACTGGATATGTTGTGTTTT
ACAGTATTATGTAGTCTGTTTTTTATGCAAAATCTAATTTAATATATTGATATTTATATCATTTTACGTT
TCTCGTTCAGCTTTCTTGTACAAAGTGGTGATGGGCTGCAGGAATTCGATATCAAGCTTAATGGTGAGCA
AGGGCGAGGAGCTGTTCACCGGGGTGGTGCCCATCCTGGTCGAGCTGGACGGCGACGTAAACGGCCACAA
GTTCAGCGTGTCCGGCGAGGGCGAGGGCGATGCCACCTACGGCAAGCTGACCCTGAAGTTCATCTGCACC
ACCGGCAAGCTGCCCGTGCCCTGGCCCACCCTCGTGACCACCCTGACCTGGGGCGTGCAGTGCTTCGCCC
GCTACCCCGACCACATGAAGCAGCACGACTTCTTCAAGTCCGCCATGCCCGAAGGCTACGTCCAGGAACG
CACCATCTTCTTCAAGGACGAAGGCAACTACAAGACCCGCGCCGAGGTGAAGTTCGAGGGCGACACCCT
